>Addgene plasmid #113559 | BK beta3 EGFP | depositor full sequence | sequence record 214288 | Full Sequence
TAGTTATTAATAGTAATCAATTACGGGGTCATTAGTTCATAGCCCATATATGGAGTTCCGCGTTACATAA
CTTACGGTAAATGGCCCGCCTGGCTGACCGCCCAACGACCCCCGCCCATTGACGTCAATAATGACGTATG
TTCCCATAGTAACGCCAATAGGGACTTTCCATTGACGTCAATGGGTGGAGTATTTACGGTAAACTGCCCA
CTTGGCAGTACATCAAGTGTATCATATGCCAAGTACGCCCCCTATTGACGTCAATGACGGTAAATGGCCC
GCCTGGCATTATGCCCAGTACATGACCTTATGGGACTTTCCTACTTGGCAGTACATCTACGTATTAGTCA
TCGCTATTACCATGGTGATGCGGTTTTGGCAGTACATCAATGGGCGTGGATAGCGGTTTGACTCACGGGG
ATTTCCAAGTCTCCACCCCATTGACGTCAATGGGAGTTTGTTTTGGCACCAAAATCAACGGGACTTTCCA
AAATGTCGTAACAACTCCGCCCCATTGACGCAAATGGGCGGTAGGCGTGTACGGTGGGAGGTCTATATAA
GCAGAGCTGGTTTAGTGAACCGTCAGATCCGCTAGCGCTACCGGACTCAGATCTCGAGAATTAACCCTCA
CTAAAGGGAACAAAAGCTGGAGCTCCACCGCGGTGGCGGCCGCTCTAGAACTAGTGGATCCCCCGGGCTG
CAGGAATTCCCTTTTCTCTCCACTGCCAATGACAGCCTTTCCTGCCTCAGGGAAGAAGAGAGAGACAGAC
TACAGTGATGGAGACCCACTAGATGTGCACAAGAGGCTGCCATCCAGTACTGGAGAGGACCGAGCCGTGA
TGCTGGGGTTTGCCATGATGGGCTTCTCAGTCCTAATGTTCTTCTTGCTCGGAACAACCATTCTAAAGCC
TTTTATGCTCAGCATTCAGAGAGAAGAATCGACCTGCACTGCCATCCACACAGATATCATGGACGACTGG
CTGGACTGTGCCTTCACCTGTGGTGTGCACTGCCACGGTCAGGGGAAGTACCCATGTCTTCAGGTGTTTG
TGAACCTCAGCCATCCAGGTCAGAAAGCTCTCCTACATTATAATGAAGAGGCTGTCCAGATAAATCCCAA
GTGCTTTTACACACCTAAGTGCCACCAAGATAGAAATGATTTGCTCAACAGTGCTCTGGACATAAAAGAA
TTCTTCGATCACAAAAATGGAACTCCCTTTTCATGCTTCTACAGTCCAGCCAGCCAATCTGAAGATGTCA
TTCTTATAAAAAAGTATGACCAAATGGCTATCTTCCACTGTTTATTTTGGCCTTCACTGACTCTGCTAGG
TGGTGCCCTGATTGTTGGCATGGTGAGATTAACACAACACCTGTCCTTACTGTGTGAAAAATATAGCACT
GTAGTCAGAGATGAGGTAGGTGGAAAAGTACCTTATATAGAACAGCATCAGTTCAAACTGTGCATTATGA
GGAGGAGCAAAGGAAGAGCAGAGAAATCAGATCCACCGGTCGCCACCATGGTGAGCAAGGGCGAGGAGCT
GTTCACCGGGGTGGTGCCCATCCTGGTCGAGCTGGACGGCGACGTAAACGGCCACAAGTTCAGCGTGTCC
GGCGAGGGCGAGGGCGATGCCACCTACGGCAAGCTGACCCTGAAGTTCATCTGCACCACCGGCAAGCTGC
CCGTGCCCTGGCCCACCCTCGTGACCACCCTGACCTACGGCGTGCAGTGCTTCAGCCGCTACCCCGACCA
CATGAAGCAGCACGACTTCTTCAAGTCCGCCATGCCCGAAGGCTACGTCCAGGAGCGCACCATCTTCTTC
AAGGACGACGGCAACTACAAGACCCGCGCCGAGGTGAAGTTCGAGGGCGACACCCTGGTGAACCGCATCG
AGCTGAAGGGCATCGACTTCAAGGAGGACGGCAACATCCTGGGGCACAAGCTGGAGTACAACTACAACAG
CCACAACGTCTATATCATGGCCGACAAGCAGAAGAACGGCATCAAGGTGAACTTCAAGATCCGCCACAAC
ATCGAGGACGGCAGCGTGCAGCTCGCCGACCACTACCAGCAGAACACCCCCATCGGCGACGGCCCCGTGC
TGCTGCCCGACAACCACTACCTGAGCACCCAGTCCGCCCTGAGCAAAGACCCCAACGAGAAGCGCGATCA
CATGGTCCTGCTGGAGTTCGTGACCGCCGCCGGGATCACTCTCGGCATGGACGAGCTGTACAAGTAAAGC
GGCCGCGACTCTAGATCATAATCAGCCATACCACATTTGTAGAGGTTTTACTTGCTTTAAAAAACCTCCC
ACACCTCCCCCTGAACCTGAAACATAAAATGAATGCAATTGTTGTTGTTAACTTGTTTATTGCAGCTTAT
AATGGTTACAAATAAAGCAATAGCATCACAAATTTCACAAATAAAGCATTTTTTTCACTGCATTCTAGTT
GTGGTTTGTCCAAACTCATCAATGTATCTTAAGGCGTAAATTGTAAGCGTTAATATTTTGTTAAAATTCG
CGTTAAATTTTTGTTAAATCAGCTCATTTTTTAACCAATAGGCCGAAATCGGCAAAATCCCTTATAAATC
AAAAGAATAGACCGAGATAGGGT
[37 nt withheld, positions 2614-2650]
AAAGAACGTGGACTCCAACGTCAAAGG
[49 nt withheld, positions 2678-2726]
T
[91 nt withheld, positions 2728-2818]
G
[124 nt withheld, positions 2820-2943]
CAGGTGGCACTTTTCGGGGAAATGTGCGCGGAACCCCTATTTGTTTATTTTTCTAAATACATTCAAATAT
GTATCCGCTCATGAGACAATAACCCTGATAAATGCTTCAATAATATTGAAAAAGGAAGAGTCCTGAGGCG
GAAAGAACCAGCTGTGGAATGTGTGTCAGTTAGGGTGTGGAAAGTCCCCAGGCTCCCCAGCAGGCAGAAG
TATGCAAAGCATGCATCTCAATTAGTCAGCAACCAGGTGTGGAAAGTCCCCAGGCTCCCCAGCAGGCAGA
AGTATGCAAAGCATGCATCTCAATTAGTCAGCAACCATAGTCCCGCCCCTAACTCCGCCCATCCCGCCCC
TAACTCCGCCCAGTTCCGCCCATTCTCCGCCCCATGGCTGACTAATTTTTTTTATTTATGCAGAGGCCGA
GGCCGCCTCGGCCTCTGAGCTATTCCAGAAGTAGTGAGGAGGCTTTTTTGGAGGCCTAGGCTTTTGCAAA
GATCGATCAAGAGACAGGATGAGGATCGTTTCGCATGATTGAACAAGATGGATTGCACGCAGGTTCTCCG
GCCGCTTGGGTGGAGAGGCTATTCGGCTATGACTGGGCACAACAGACAATCGGCTGCTCTGATGCCGCCG
TGTTCCGGCTGTCAGCGCAGGGGCGCCCGGTTCTTTTTGTCAAGACCGACCTGTCCGGTGCCCTGAATGA
ACTGCAAGACGAGGCAGCGCGGCTATCGTGGCTGGCCACGACGGGCGTTCCTTGCGCAGCTGTGCTCGAC
GTTGTCACTGAAGCGGGAAGGGACTGGCTGCTATTGGGCGAAGTGCCGGGGCAGGATCTCCTGTCATCTC
ACCTTGCTCCTGCCGAGAAAGTATCCATCATGGCTGATGCAATGCGGCGGCTGCATACGCTTGATCCGGC
TACCTGCCCATTCGACCACCAAGCGAAACATCGCATCGAGCGAGCACGTACTCGGATGGAAGCCGGTCTT
GTCGATCAGGATGATCTGGACGAAGAGCATCAGGGGCTCGCGCCAGCCGAACTGTTCGCCAGGCTCAAGG
CGAGCATGCCCGACGGCGAGGATCTCGTCGTGACCCATGGCGATGCCTGCTTGCCGAATATCATGGTGGA
AAATGGCCGCTTTTCTGGATTCATCGACTGTGGCCGGCTGGGTGTGGCGGACCGCTATCAGGACATAGCG
TTGGCTACCCGTGATATTGCTGAAGAGCTTGGCGGCGAATGGGCTGACCGCTTCCTCGTGCTTTACGGTA
TCGCCGCTCCCGATTCGCAGCGCATCGCCTTCTATCGCCTTCTTGACGAGTTCTTCTGAGCGGGACTCTG
GGGTTCGAAATGACCGACCAAGCGACGCCCAACCTGCCATCACGAGATTTCGATTCCACCGCCGCCTTCT
ATGAAAGGTTGGGCTTCGGAATCGTTTTCCGGGACGCCGGCTGGATGATCCTCCAGCGCGGGGATCTCAT
GCTGGAGTTCTTCGCCCACCCTAGGGGGAGGCTAACTGAAACACGGAAGGAGACAATACCGGAAGGAACC
CGCGCTATGACGGCAATAAAAAGACAGAATAAAACGCACGGTGTTGGGTCGTTTGTTCATAAACGCGGGG
TTCGGTCCCAGGGCTGGCACTCTGTCGATACCCCACCGAGACCCCATTGGGGCCAATACGCCCGCGTTTC
TTCCTTTTCCCCACCCCACCCCCCAAGTTCGGGTGAAGGCCCAGGGCTCGCAGCCAACGTCGGGGCGGCA
GGCCCTGCCATAGCCTCAGGTTACTCATATATACTTTAGATTGATTTAAAACTTCATTTTTAATTTAAAA
GGATCTAGGTGAAGATCCTTTTTGATAATCTCATGACCAAAATCCCTTAACGTGAGTTTTCGTTCCACTG
AGCGTCAGACCCCGTAGAAAAGATCAAAGGATCTTCTTGAGATCCTTTTTTTCTGCGCGTAATCTGCTGC
TTGCAAACAAAAAAACCACCGCTACCAGCGGTGGTTTGTTTGCCGGATCAAGAGCTACCAACTCTTTTTC
CGAAGGTAACTGGCTTCAGCAGAGCGCAGATACCAAATACTGTCCTTCTAGTGTAGCCGTAGTTAGGCCA
CCACTTCAAGAACTCTGTAGCACCGCCTACATACCTCGCTCTGCTAATCCTGTTACCAGTGGCTGCTGCC
AGTGGCGATAAGTCGTGTCTTACCGGGTTGGACTCAAGACGATAGTTACCGGATAAGGCGCAGCGGTCGG
GCTGAACGGGGGGTTCGTGCACACAGCCCAGCTTGGAGCGAACGACCTACACCGAACTGAGATACCTACA
GCGTGAGCTATGAGAAAGCGCCACGCTTCCCGAAGGGAGAAAGGCGGACAGGTATCCGGTAAGCGGCAGG
GTCGGAACAGGAGAGCGCACGAGGGAGCTTCCAGGGGGAAACGCCTGGTATCTTTATAGTCCTGTCGGGT
TTCGCCACCTCTGACTTGAGCGTCGATTTTTGTGATGCTCGTCAGGGGGGCGGAGCCTATGGAAAAACGC
CAGCAACGCGGCCTTTTTACGGTTCCTGGCCTTTTGCTGGCCTTTTGCTCACATGTTCTTTCCTGCGTTA
TCCCCTGATTCTGTGGATAACCGTATTACCGCCATGCAT
Features (pLannotate 1.2.2; 17 found; start..end, strand, type, name):
     61..364     +  enhancer       CMV enhancer: human cytomegalovirus immediate early enhancer
    365..568     +  promoter       CMV promoter: human cytomegalovirus (CMV) immediate early promoter
    591..618     +  misc_feature   MCS (fragment): multiple cloning site
    619..637     +  promoter       T3 promoter: promoter for bacteriophage T3 RNA polymerase
    650..709     +  misc_feature   MCS (fragment): pBluescript multiple cloning site
    732..1499    +  CDS            KCNMB3 (fragment): KCMB3_HUMAN - Also known as KCNMB2, KCNMBL. Experimental evidence at protein level: Swiss-Prot protein existence level 1. Regulatory subunit of the calcium activated potassium KCNMA1 (maxiK) channel. Modulates the calcium sensitivity and gating kinetics of KCNMA1, thereby contributing to KCNMA1 channel diversity. Alters the functional properties of the current expressed by the KCNMA1 channel. Isoform 2, isoform 3 and isoform 4 partially inactivate the current of KCNBMA. Isoform 4 induces a fast and incomplete inactivation of KCNMA1 channel that is detectable only at large depolarizations. In c
   1518..2237    +  CDS            EGFP: the original enhanced GFP (Yang et al., 1996) mammalian codon-optimized
   2254..2337    +  CDS            large T antigen (fragment): large T antigen from SV40 (simian virus 40)
   2360..2481    +  polyA_signal   SV40 poly(A) signal: SV40 polyadenylation signal
   2515..2943    -  rep_origin     f1 ori (sequence partly withheld): f1 bacteriophage origin of replication; arrow indicates direction of (+) strand synthesis
   2970..3074    +  promoter       AmpR promoter: bla
   3076..3433    +  promoter       SV40 promoter: SV40 enhancer and early promoter
   3468..4262    +  CDS            NeoR/KanR: aminoglycoside phosphotransferase from Tn5; aph(3')-II (or nptII); confers resistance to neomycin, kanamycin, and G418 (Geneticin®)
   4283..4435    +  CDS            ble (fragment): BLE_KLEPN - Experimental evidence at protein level: Swiss-Prot protein existence level 1. Binding protein with a strong affinity to the bleomycin family of antibiotics. Binds to CL990; an antimitotic-antibiotic compound. From Klebsiella pneumoniae.
   4494..4541    +  polyA_signal   HSV TK poly(A) signal: herpes simplex virus thymidine kinase polyadenylation signal (Cole and Stacy, 1985)
   4632..4648    -  polyA_signal   bGH poly(A) signal (fragment): bovine growth hormone polyadenylation signal
   4870..5458    +  rep_origin     ori: high-copy-number ColE1/pMB1/pBR322/pUC origin of replication
