>Addgene plasmid #113559 | BK beta3 EGFP | addgene full sequence | sequence record 218923 | Addgene NGS Result
TAGTTATTAATAGTAATCAATTACGGGGTCATTAGTTCATAGCCCATATATGGAGTTCCGCGTTACATAA
CTTACGGTAAATGGCCCGCCTGGCTGACCGCCCAACGACCCCCGCCCATTGACGTCAATAATGACGTATG
TTCCCATAGTAACGCCAATAGGGACTTTCCATTGACGTCAATGGGTGGAGTATTTACGGTAAACTGCCCA
CTTGGCAGTACATCAAGTGTATCATATGCCAAGTACGCCCCCTATTGACGTCAATGACGGTAAATGGCCC
GCCTGGCATTATGCCCAGTACATGACCTTATGGGACTTTCCTACTTGGCAGTACATCTACGTATTAGTCA
TCGCTATTACCATGGTGATGCGGTTTTGGCAGTACATCAATGGGCGTGGATAGCGGTTTGACTCACGGGG
ATTTCCAAGTCTCCACCCCATTGACGTCAATGGGAGTTTGTTTTGGCACCAAAATCAACGGGACTTTCCA
AAATGTCGTAACAACTCCGCCCCATTGACGCAAATGGGCGGTAGGCGTGTACGGTGGGAGGTCTATATAA
GCAGAGCTGGTTTAGTGAACCGTCAGATCCGCTAGCGCTACCGGACTCAGATCTCGAGAATTAACCCTCA
CTAAAGGGAACAAAAGCTGGAGCTCCACCGCGGTGGCGGCCGCTCTAGAACTAGTGGATCCCCCGGGCTG
CAGGAATTCCCTTTTCTCTCCACTGCCAATGACAGCCTTTCCTGCCTCAGGGAAGAAGAGAGAGACAGAC
TACAGTGATGGAGACCCACTAGATGTGCACAAGAGGCTGCCATCCAGTACTGGAGAGGACCGAGCCGTGA
TGCTGGGGTTTGCCATGATGGGCTTCTCAGTCCTAATGTTCTTCTTGCTCGGAACAACCATTCTAAAGCC
TTTTATGCTCAGCATTCAGAGAGAAGAATCGACCTGCACTGCCATCCACACAGATATCATGGACGACTGG
CTGGACTGTGCCTTCACCTGTGGTGTGCACTGCCACGGTCAGGGGAAGTACCCGTGTCTTCAGGTGTTTG
TGAACCTCAGCCATCCAGGTCAGAAAGCTCTCCTACATTATAATGAAGAGGCTGTCCAGATAAATCCCAA
GTGCTTTTACACACCTAAGTGCCACCAAGATAGAAATGATTTGCTCAACAGTGCTCTGGACATAAAAGAA
TTCTTCGATCACAAAAATGGAACCCCCTTTTCATGCTTCTACAGTCCAGCCAGCCAATCTGAAGATGTCA
TTCTTATAAAAAAGTATGACCAAATGGCTATCTTCCACTGTTTATTTTGGCCTTCACTGACTCTGCTAGG
TGGTGCCCTGATTGTTGGCATGGTGAGATTAACACAACACCTGTCCTTACTGTGTGAAAAATATAGCACT
GTAGTCAGAGATGAGGTAGGTGGAAAAGTACCTTATATAGAACAGCATCAGTTCAAACTGTGCATTATGA
GGAGGAGCAAAGGAAGAGCAGAGAAATCAGATCCACCGGTCGCCACCATGGTGAGCAAGGGCGAGGAGCT
GTTCACCGGGGTGGTGCCCATCCTGGTCGAGCTGGACGGCGACGTAAACGGCCACAAGTTCAGCGTGTCC
GGCGAGGGCGAGGGCGATGCCACCTACGGCAAGCTGACCCTGAAGTTCATCTGCACCACCGGCAAGCTGC
CCGTGCCCTGGCCCACCCTCGTGACCACCCTGACCTACGGCGTGCAGTGCTTCAGCCGCTACCCCGACCA
CATGAAGCAGCACGACTTCTTCAAGTCCGCCATGCCCGAAGGCTACGTCCAGGAGCGCACCATCTTCTTC
AAGGACGACGGCAACTACAAGACCCGCGCCGAGGTGAAGTTCGAGGGCGACACCCTGGTGAACCGCATCG
AGCTGAAGGGCATCGACTTCAAGGAGGACGGCAACATCCTGGGGCACAAGCTGGAGTACAACTACAACAG
CCACAACGTCTATATCATGGCCGACAAGCAGAAGAACGGCATCAAGGTGAACTTCAAGATCCGCCACAAC
ATCGAGGACGGCAGCGTGCAGCTCGCCGACCACTACCAGCAGAACACCCCCATCGGCGACGGCCCCGTGC
TGCTGCCCGACAACCACTACCTGAGCACCCAGTCCGCCCTGAGCAAAGACCCCAACGAGAAGCGCGATCA
CATGGTCCTGCTGGAGTTCGTGACCGCCGCCGGGATCACTCTCGGCATGGACGAGCTGTACAAGTAAAGC
GGCCGCGACTCTAGATCATAATCAGCCATACCACATTTGTAGAGGTTTTACTTGCTTTAAAAAACCTCCC
ACACCTCCCCCTGAACCTGAAACATAAAATGAATGCAATTGTTGTTGTTAACTTGTTTATTGCAGCTTAT
AATGGTTACAAATAAAGCAATAGCATCACAAATTTCACAAATAAAGCATTTTTTTCACTGCATTCTAGTT
GTGGTTTGTCCAAACTCATCAATGTATCTTAAGGCGTAAATTGTAAGCGTTAATATTTTGTTAAAATTCG
CGTTAAATTTTTGTTAAATCAGCTCATTTTTTAACCAATAGGCCGAAATCGGCAAAATCCCTTATAAATC
AAAAGAATAGACCGAGATAGGGT
[37 nt withheld, positions 2614-2650]
AAAGAACGTGGACTCCAACGTCAAAGG
[49 nt withheld, positions 2678-2726]
T
[91 nt withheld, positions 2728-2818]
G
[124 nt withheld, positions 2820-2943]
CAGGTGGCACTTTTCGGGGAAATGTGCGCGGAACCCCTATTTGTTTATTTTTCTAAATACATTCAAATAT
GTATCCGCTCATGAGACAATAACCCTGATAAATGCTTCAATAATATTGAAAAAGGAAGAGTCCTGAGGCG
GAAAGAACCAGCTGTGGAATGTGTGTCAGTTAGGGTGTGGAAAGTCCCCAGGCTCCCCAGCAGGCAGAAG
TATGCAAAGCATGCATCTCAATTAGTCAGCAACCAGGTGTGGAAAGTCCCCAGGCTCCCCAGCAGGCAGA
AGTATGCAAAGCATGCATCTCAATTAGTCAGCAACCATAGTCCCGCCCCTAACTCCGCCCATCCCGCCCC
TAACTCCGCCCAGTTCCGCCCATTCTCCGCCCCATGGCTGACTAATTTTTTTTATTTATGCAGAGGCCGA
GGCCGCCTCGGCCTCTGAGCTATTCCAGAAGTAGTGAGGAGGCTTTTTTGGAGGCCTAGGCTTTTGCAAA
GATCGATCAAGAGACAGGATGAGGATCGTTTCGCATGATTGAACAAGATGGATTGCACGCAGGTTCTCCG
GCCGCTTGGGTGGAGAGGCTATTCGGCTATGACTGGGCACAACAGACAATCGGCTGCTCTGATGCCGCCG
TGTTCCGGCTGTCAGCGCAGGGGCGCCCGGTTCTTTTTGTCAAGACCGACCTGTCCGGTGCCCTGAATGA
ACTGCAAGACGAGGCAGCGCGGCTATCGTGGCTGGCCACGACGGGCGTTCCTTGCGCAGCTGTGCTCGAC
GTTGTCACTGAAGCGGGAAGGGACTGGCTGCTATTGGGCGAAGTGCCGGGGCAGGATCTCCTGTCATCTC
ACCTTGCTCCTGCCGAGAAAGTATCCATCATGGCTGATGCAATGCGGCGGCTGCATACGCTTGATCCGGC
TACCTGCCCATTCGACCACCAAGCGAAACATCGCATCGAGCGAGCACGTACTCGGATGGAAGCCGGTCTT
GTCGATCAGGATGATCTGGACGAAGAGCATCAGGGGCTCGCGCCAGCCGAACTGTTCGCCAGGCTCAAGG
CGAGCATGCCCGACGGCGAGGATCTCGTCGTGACCCATGGCGATGCCTGCTTGCCGAATATCATGGTGGA
AAATGGCCGCTTTTCTGGATTCATCGACTGTGGCCGGCTGGGTGTGGCGGACCGCTATCAGGACATAGCG
TTGGCTACCCGTGATATTGCTGAAGAGCTTGGCGGCGAATGGGCTGACCGCTTCCTCGTGCTTTACGGTA
TCGCCGCTCCCGATTCGCAGCGCATCGCCTTCTATCGCCTTCTTGACGAGTTCTTCTGAGCGGGACTCTG
GGGTTCGAAATGACCGACCAAGCGACGCCCAACCTGCCATCACGAGATTTCGATTCCACCGCCGCCTTCT
ATGAAAGGTTGGGCTTCGGAATCGTTTTCCGGGACGCCGGCTGGATGATCCTCCAGCGCGGGGATCTCAT
GCTGGAGTTCTTCGCCCACCCTAGGGGGAGGCTAACTGAAACACGGAAGGAGACAATACCGGAAGGAACC
CGCGCTATGACGGCAATAAAAAGACAGAATAAAACGCACGGTGTTGGGTCGTTTGTTCATAAACGCGGGG
TTCGGTCCCAGGGCTGGCACTCTGTCGATACCCCACCGAGACCCCATTGGGGCCAATACGCCCGCGTTTC
TTCCTTTTCCCCACCCCACCCCCCAAGTTCGGGTGAAGGCCCAGGGCTCGCAGCCAACGTCGGGGCGGCA
GGCCCTGCCATAGCCTCAGGTTACTCATATATACTTTAGATTGATTTAAAACTTCATTTTTAATTTAAAA
GGATCTAGGTGAAGATCCTTTTTGATAATCTCATGACCAAAATCCCTTAACGTGAGTTTTCGTTCCACTG
AGCGTCAGACCCCGTAGAAAAGATCAAAGGATCTTCTTGAGATCCTTTTTTTCTGCGCGTAATCTGCTGC
TTGCAAACAAAAAAACCACCGCTACCAGCGGTGGTTTGTTTGCCGGATCAAGAGCTACCAACTCTTTTTC
CGAAGGTAACTGGCTTCAGCAGAGCGCAGATACCAAATACTGTTCTTCTAGTGTAGCCGTAGTTAGGCCA
CCACTTCAAGAACTCTGTAGCACCGCCTACATACCTCGCTCTGCTAATCCTGTTACCAGTGGCTGCTGCC
AGTGGCGATAAGTCGTGTCTTACCGGGTTGGACTCAAGACGATAGTTACCGGATAAGGCGCAGCGGTCGG
GCTGAACGGGGGGTTCGTGCACACAGCCCAGCTTGGAGCGAACGACCTACACCGAACTGAGATACCTACA
GCGTGAGCTATGAGAAAGCGCCACGCTTCCCGAAGGGAGAAAGGCGGACAGGTATCCGGTAAGCGGCAGG
GTCGGAACAGGAGAGCGCACGAGGGAGCTTCCAGGGGGAAACGCCTGGTATCTTTATAGTCCTGTCGGGT
TTCGCCACCTCTGACTTGAGCGTCGATTTTTGTGATGCTCGTCAGGGGGGCGGAGCCTATGGAAAAACGC
CAGCAACGCGGCCTTTTTACGGTTCCTGGCCTTTTGCTGGCCTTTTGCTCACATGTTCTTTCCTGCGTTA
TCCCCTGATTCTGTGGATAACCGTATTACCGCCATGCAT
Features (pLannotate 1.2.2; 17 found; start..end, strand, type, name):
     61..364     +  enhancer       CMV enhancer: human cytomegalovirus immediate early enhancer
    365..568     +  promoter       CMV promoter: human cytomegalovirus (CMV) immediate early promoter
    591..618     +  misc_feature   MCS (fragment): multiple cloning site
    619..637     +  promoter       T3 promoter: promoter for bacteriophage T3 RNA polymerase
    650..709     +  misc_feature   MCS (fragment): pBluescript multiple cloning site
    732..1499    +  CDS            KCNMB3 (fragment): KCMB3_HUMAN - Also known as KCNMB2, KCNMBL. Experimental evidence at protein level: Swiss-Prot protein existence level 1. Regulatory subunit of the calcium activated potassium KCNMA1 (maxiK) channel. Modulates the calcium sensitivity and gating kinetics of KCNMA1, thereby contributing to KCNMA1 channel diversity. Alters the functional properties of the current expressed by the KCNMA1 channel. Isoform 2, isoform 3 and isoform 4 partially inactivate the current of KCNBMA. Isoform 4 induces a fast and incomplete inactivation of KCNMA1 channel that is detectable only at large depolarizations. In c
   1518..2237    +  CDS            EGFP: the original enhanced GFP (Yang et al., 1996) mammalian codon-optimized
   2254..2337    +  CDS            large T antigen (fragment): large T antigen from SV40 (simian virus 40)
   2360..2481    +  polyA_signal   SV40 poly(A) signal: SV40 polyadenylation signal
   2515..2943    -  rep_origin     f1 ori (sequence partly withheld): f1 bacteriophage origin of replication; arrow indicates direction of (+) strand synthesis
   2970..3074    +  promoter       AmpR promoter: bla
   3076..3433    +  promoter       SV40 promoter: SV40 enhancer and early promoter
   3468..4262    +  CDS            NeoR/KanR: aminoglycoside phosphotransferase from Tn5; aph(3')-II (or nptII); confers resistance to neomycin, kanamycin, and G418 (Geneticin®)
   4283..4435    +  CDS            ble (fragment): BLE_KLEPN - Experimental evidence at protein level: Swiss-Prot protein existence level 1. Binding protein with a strong affinity to the bleomycin family of antibiotics. Binds to CL990; an antimitotic-antibiotic compound. From Klebsiella pneumoniae.
   4494..4541    +  polyA_signal   HSV TK poly(A) signal: herpes simplex virus thymidine kinase polyadenylation signal (Cole and Stacy, 1985)
   4632..4648    -  polyA_signal   bGH poly(A) signal (fragment): bovine growth hormone polyadenylation signal
   4870..5458    +  rep_origin     ori: high-copy-number ColE1/pMB1/pBR322/pUC origin of replication
