[The description below was written by a language model from this plasmid's Addgene catalogue record and pLannotate feature annotations shown in this document.]
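Description:
BK beta3 EGFP is a mammalian expression plasmid built on the Clontech EGFP-N1 backbone. It carries the human KCNMB3 coding sequence, which encodes the beta3 regulatory subunit of the large-conductance calcium-activated potassium (BK, maxiK) channel, fused in frame at its C terminus to EGFP. Expression is driven by the human cytomegalovirus immediate-early enhancer and promoter, and the transcript ends at an SV40 polyadenylation signal downstream of EGFP. The catalogue lists an insert of 881 bp, and the annotation places a KCNMB3 coding segment immediately upstream of EGFP. Between the CMV promoter and the insert lie a T3 promoter and a fragment of a pBluescript-type polylinker, which suggests the cDNA was moved from a Bluescript-style vector. The record does not identify the 5′ cloning site or say which KCNMB3 isoform is encoded.

The 5,572 nt plasmid replicates in E. coli at high copy from a ColE1/pUC-type origin and also carries an f1 origin. One NeoR/KanR (Tn5 aminoglycoside phosphotransferase) cassette provides selection in both hosts. A bacterial bla-type promoter drives it for kanamycin resistance, and the SV40 enhancer/early promoter drives it in mammalian cells for G418 selection of stable lines, with an HSV TK polyadenylation signal. The short large T antigen, ble and bGH poly(A) fragments called by the annotation are most likely residual backbone sequence rather than functional parts.

The beta3 subunit modulates the calcium sensitivity and gating of the pore-forming KCNMA1 subunit. This construct therefore suits expression of fluorescently tagged beta3 in cultured mammalian cells, for example to identify transfected cells or follow subunit localisation in studies of BK channels.
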