Addgene plasmid #113559: BK beta3 EGFP
Purpose: human BK beta3 subunit in C-term translational frame with EGFP (EGFP-N1)
Depositing lab: Robert Brenner. Depositing organization: University of Texas Health Science Center at San Antonio.
Backbone
  Vector backbone: EGFP-N1
  Backbone manufacturer: Clontech
  Vector type: Mammalian Expression
  Selectable markers: Neomycin (select with G418)
Growth in bacteria
  Bacterial resistance: Kanamycin, 50 μg/mL
  Growth temperature: 37°C
  Growth strain: DH5alpha
  Copy number: High Copy
Gene/Insert
  Gene/Insert name: Kcnmb3 (alt name: beta3)
  Species: H. sapiens (human)
  Insert size (bp): 881
  Entrez Gene: KCNMB3 (a.k.a. BKBETA3, HBETA3, K(VCA)BETA-3, KCNMB2, KCNMBL, SLO-BETA-3, SLOBETA3)
  Promoter: CMV
  Tag / fusion protein: EGFP (C terminal on backbone)
  Cloning method: Restriction Enzyme; 5′ cloning site unknown (unknown if destroyed)
  Sequencing primers: 5′ CMV
Terms and licenses: Academic/Nonprofit Terms; Industry Terms: Not Available to Industry
How to cite: BK beta3 EGFP was a gift from Robert Brenner (Addgene plasmid # 113559 ; http://n2t.net/addgene:113559 ; RRID:Addgene_113559)
